Addgene plasmid #62927: pJEP215-Lenti-0.4CaMKIIa P-GFP-WPRE-pA
Purpose: pLenti vector backbone designed to express GFP from a 0.4CaMKIIa promoter.
Depositing lab: Jonathan Ploski. Depositing organization: University of Texas at Dallas. Publication: The production of viral vectors designed to express large and difficult to express transgenes within neurons. Holehonnur R, Lella SK, Ho A, Luong JA, Ploski JE. Mol Brain. 2015 Feb 24;8:12. doi: 10.1186/s13041-015-0100-7. PubMed 25887710.
Backbone
  Vector backbone: pLenti7.3DEST
  Backbone manufacturer: Invitrogen
  Backbone size w/o insert (bp): 6582
  Total vector size (bp): 7368
  Modifications to backbone: Modified the backbone by removing the emGFP expression cassette and adding multiple cloning site (MCS) via ClaI and MluI sites.
  Vector type: Lentiviral
Growth in bacteria
  Bacterial resistance: Ampicillin, 100 μg/mL
  Growth temperature: 30°C
  Growth strain: NEB Stable
  Copy number: Unknown
Gene/Insert
  Gene/Insert name: Green Fluorescent protein (GFP)
  Insert size (bp): 786
  Promoter: 0.4αCaMKII
  Cloning method: Restriction Enzyme; 5′ cloning site EcoRV (not destroyed); 3′ cloning site EcoRV (not destroyed)
  Sequencing primers: 5′ GGG GAC AAG TTT GTA CAA AAA AGC AGG CTA CGC CAC CAT GGT GAG CAA GGG CGA GGA G
Terms and licenses: Academic/Nonprofit Terms; Industry Terms: Not Available to Industry
How to cite: pJEP215-Lenti-0.4CaMKIIa P-GFP-WPRE-pA was a gift from Jonathan Ploski (Addgene plasmid # 62927 ; http://n2t.net/addgene:62927 ; RRID:Addgene_62927)
