[The description below was written by a language model from this plasmid's Addgene catalogue record and pLannotate feature annotations shown in this document.]
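Description:
pJEP215-Lenti-0.4CaMKIIa P-GFP-WPRE-pA is a 7,368 bp HIV-1-based lentiviral transfer plasmid built on Invitrogen's pLenti7.3DEST backbone. The depositors removed the original emGFP expression cassette from that backbone and added a multiple cloning site. It is propagated in E. coli through a high-copy ColE1/pUC-type origin with ampicillin selection (AmpR, β-lactamase). The backbone also carries an f1 origin, an SV40 origin, and leftover cloning-vector elements (lacZα and lacI fragments, lac promoter/operator, T7 and T3 promoters) that play no part in the viral payload.

The viral genome is transcribed from a chimeric RSV promoter fused to a truncated 5' LTR, an arrangement generally associated with Tat-independent production. It ends in a ΔU3 self-inactivating 3' LTR followed by an SV40 polyadenylation signal. Between the LTRs are the Ψ packaging signal with a partial gag sequence, the Rev response element for nuclear export of the full-length RNA, and the cPPT/CTS, which aids nuclear import of the reverse-transcribed genome. The payload is a roughly 0.4 kb fragment of the mouse CaMKIIα promoter driving EGFP. The EGFP coding sequence is flanked by attB1 and attB2 Gateway sites, and a WPRE downstream enhances transcript stability and expression. A V5 tag sequence is annotated after attB2, but the record does not indicate whether it is fused in frame to EGFP.

The construct serves to package lentivirus that expresses GFP from the short CaMKIIα promoter, which is commonly used to direct expression to neurons. The associated publication concerns viral vectors for transgene expression in neurons, so it likely functions as a reporter or control vector in that context.
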