Features (pLannotate 1.2.2; 28 found; start..end, strand, type, name):
      3..229     +  promoter       RSV promoter: Rous sarcoma virus enhancer/promoter
    230..410     +  LTR            5' LTR (truncated): truncated 5' long terminal repeat (LTR) from HIV-1
    457..582     +  misc_feature   HIV-1 Ψ: packaging signal of human immunodeficiency virus type 1
    566..929     +  CDS            HIV-1 gag (fragment): gag protein from human immunodeficiency virus 1; gag
   1075..1308    +  misc_feature   RRE: The Rev response element (RRE) of HIV-1 allows for Rev-dependent mRNA export from the nucleus to the cytoplasm.
   1685..1785    +  CDS            Rev (fragment): human immunodeficiency virus 1 (HIV-1) Rev protein; rev; enhances nuclear export of unspliced and incompletely spliced viral mRNAs
   1804..1921    +  misc_feature   cPPT/CTS: central polypurine tract and central termination sequence of HIV-1
   1928..2291    +  promoter       CaMKII promoter (fragment): promoter for the mouse calcium/calmodulin-dependent kinase II α subunit
   2326..2350    +  protein_bind   attB1: mutant version of attB; recombination site for the Gateway® BP reaction BP Clonase™
   2359..3078    +  CDS            EGFP: the original enhanced GFP (Yang et al., 1996) mammalian codon-optimized
   3079..3103    -  protein_bind   attB2: mutant version of attB; recombination site for the Gateway® BP reaction BP Clonase™
   3156..3197    +  CDS            V5 tag: epitope tag from simian virus 5
   3221..3809    +  misc_feature   WPRE: woodchuck hepatitis virus posttranscriptional regulatory element
   3868..3887    +  misc_feature   cPPT/CTS (fragment): central polypurine tract and central termination sequence of HIV-1
   3889..4122    +  LTR            3' LTR (ΔU3): self-inactivating 3' long terminal repeat (LTR) from HIV-1
   4194..4315    +  polyA_signal   SV40 poly(A) signal: SV40 polyadenylation signal
   4355..4490    +  rep_origin     SV40 ori: SV40 origin of replication
   4511..4529    -  promoter       T7 promoter: promoter for bacteriophage T7 RNA polymerase
   4537..4692    +  CDS            lacZα (fragment): LacZα fragment of β-galactosidase; lacZ fragment
   4697..5125    +  rep_origin     f1 ori (sequence partly withheld): f1 bacteriophage origin of replication; arrow indicates direction of (+) strand synthesis
   5178..5282    +  promoter       AmpR promoter: bla
   5283..6143    +  CDS            AmpR: β-lactamase; bla; confers resistance to ampicillin, carbenicillin, and related antibiotics
   6314..6902    +  rep_origin     ori: high-copy-number ColE1/pMB1/pBR322/pUC origin of replication
   7085..7177    +  CDS            lacI (fragment): lac repressor; lacI; The lac repressor binds to the lac operator to inhibit transcription in E. coli. This inhibition can be relieved by adding lactose or isopropyl-β-D-thiogalactopyranoside (IPTG).
   7190..7211    +  protein_bind   CAP binding site: CAP binding activates transcription in the presence of cAMP. E. coli catabolite activator protein
   7226..7256    +  promoter       lac promoter: promoter for the E. coli lac operon
   7264..7280    +  protein_bind   lac operator: The lac repressor binds to the lac operator to inhibit transcription in E. coli. This inhibition can be relieved by adding lactose or isopropyl-β-D-thiogalactopyranoside (IPTG). lac repressor encoded by lacI
   7325..7343    +  promoter       T3 promoter: promoter for bacteriophage T3 RNA polymerase
>Addgene plasmid #62927 | pJEP215-Lenti-0.4CaMKIIa P-GFP-WPRE-pA | addgene full sequence | sequence record 356736 | Addgene NGS Result
AATGTAGTCTTATGCAATACTCTTGTAGTCTTGCAACATGGTAACGATGAGTTAGCAACATGCCTTACAA
GGAGAGAAAAAGCACCGTGCATGCCGATTGGTGGAAGTAAGGTGGTACGATCGTGCCTTATTAGGAAGGC
AACAGACGGGTCTGACATGGATTGGACGAACCACTGAATTGCCGCATTGCAGAGATATTGTATTTAAGTG
CCTAGCTCGATACATAAACGGGTCTCTCTGGTTAGACCAGATCTGAGCCTGGGAGCTCTCTGGCTAACTA
GGGAACCCACTGCTTAAGCCTCAATAAAGCTTGCCTTGAGTGCTTCAAGTAGTGTGTGCCCGTCTGTTGT
GTGACTCTGGTAACTAGAGATCCCTCAGACCCTTTTAGTCAGTGTGGAAAATCTCTAGCAGTGGCGCCCG
AACAGGGACTTGAAAGCGAAAGGGAAACCAGAGGAGCTCTCTCGACGCAGGACTCGGCTTGCTGAAGCGC
GCACGGCAAGAGGCGAGGGGCGGCGACTGGTGAGTACGCCAAAAATTTTGACTAGCGGAGGCTAGAAGGA
GAGAGATGGGTGCGAGAGCGTCAGTATTAAGCGGGGGAGAATTAGATCGCGATGGGAAAAAATTCGGTTA
AGGCCAGGGGGAAAGAAAAAATATAAATTAAAACATATAGTATGGGCAAGCAGGGAGCTAGAACGATTCG
CAGTTAATCCTGGCCTGTTAGAAACATCAGAAGGCTGTAGACAAATACTGGGACAGCTACAACCATCCCT
TCAGACAGGATCAGAAGAACTTAGATCATTATATAATACAGTAGCAACCCTCTATTGTGTGCATCAAAGG
ATAGAGATAAAAGACACCAAGGAAGCTTTAGACAAGATAGAGGAAGAGCAAAACAAAAGTAAGACCACCG
CACAGCAAGCGGCCGCTGATCTTCAGACCTGGAGGAGGAGATATGAGGGACAATTGGAGAAGTGAATTAT
ATAAATATAAAGTAGTAAAAATTGAACCATTAGGAGTAGCACCCACCAAGGCAAAGAGAAGAGTGGTGCA
GAGAGAAAAAAGAGCAGTGGGAATAGGAGCTTTGTTCCTTGGGTTCTTGGGAGCAGCAGGAAGCACTATG
GGCGCAGCGTCAATGACGCTGACGGTACAGGCCAGACAATTATTGTCTGGTATAGTGCAGCAGCAGAACA
ATTTGCTGAGGGCTATTGAGGCGCAACAGCATCTGTTGCAACTCACAGTCTGGGGCATCAAGCAGCTCCA
GGCAAGAATCCTGGCTGTGGAAAGATACCTAAAGGATCAACAGCTCCTGGGGATTTGGGGTTGCTCTGGA
AAACTCATTTGCACCACTGCTGTGCCTTGGAATGCTAGTTGGAGTAATAAATCTCTGGAACAGATTTGGA
ATCACACGACCTGGATGGAGTGGGACAGAGAAATTAACAATTACACAAGCTTAATACACTCCTTAATTGA
AGAATCGCAAAACCAGCAAGAAAAGAATGAACAAGAATTATTGGAATTAGATAAATGGGCAAGTTTGTGG
AATTGGTTTAACATAACAAATTGGCTGTGGTATATAAAATTATTCATAATGATAGTAGGAGGCTTGGTAG
GTTTAAGAATAGTTTTTGCTGTACTTTCTATAGTGAATAGAGTTAGGCAGGGATATTCACCATTATCGTT
TCAGACCCACCTCCCAACCCCGAGGGGACCCGACAGGCCCGAAGGAATAGAAGAAGAAGGTGGAGAGAGA
GACAGAGACAGATCCATTCGATTAGTGAACGGATCTCGACGGTATCGGTTAACTTTTAAAAGAAAAGGGG
GGATTGGGGGGTACAGTGCAGGGGAAAGAATAGTAGACATAATAGCAACAGACATACAAACTAAAGAATT
ACAAAAACAAATTACAAAAATTCAAAATTTTATCGATACTTGTGGACTAAGTTTGTTCACATCCCCTTCT
CCAACCCCCTCAGTACATCACCCTGGGAGAACAAGGTCCACTTGCTTCTGGGCCCACACAGTCCTGCAGT
ATTGTGTATATAAGGCCAGGGCAACGGAGGAGCAGGTTTTGAAGTGAAAGGCAGGCAGGTGTTGGGGAGG
CAGTTACCGGGGCAACGGGAACAGGGCGTTTCGGAGGTGGTTGCCATGGGGACCTGGATGCTGACGAAGG
CTCGCGAGGCTGTGAGCAGCCACAGTGCCCTGCTCAGAAGCCCCAAGCTCGTCAATCAAGCTGGTTCTCC
ATTTGCACTCAGGAGCACGGGCAGGCGAGTGGCCCCTAGTTCTGGGAGCAGACTAGTCCAGTGTGGTGGA
ATTCTGCAGATATCAACAAGTTTGTACAAAAAAGCAGGCTACGCCACCATGGTGAGCAAGGGCGAGGAGC
TGTTCACCGGGGTGGTGCCCATCCTGGTCGAGCTGGACGGCGACGTAAACGGCCACAAGTTCAGCGTGTC
CGGCGAGGGCGAGGGCGATGCCACCTACGGCAAGCTGACCCTGAAGTTCATCTGCACCACCGGCAAGCTG
CCCGTGCCCTGGCCCACCCTCGTGACCACCCTGACCTACGGCGTGCAGTGCTTCAGCCGCTACCCCGACC
ACATGAAGCAGCACGACTTCTTCAAGTCCGCCATGCCCGAAGGCTACGTCCAGGAGCGCACCATCTTCTT
CAAGGACGACGGCAACTACAAGACCCGCGCCGAGGTGAAGTTCGAGGGCGACACCCTGGTGAACCGCATC
GAGCTGAAGGGCATCGACTTCAAGGAGGACGGCAACATCCTGGGGCACAAGCTGGAGTACAACTACAACA
GCCACAACGTCTATATCATGGCCGACAAGCAGAAGAACGGCATCAAGGTGAACTTCAAGATCCGCCACAA
CATCGAGGACGGCAGCGTGCAGCTCGCCGACCACTACCAGCAGAACACCCCCATCGGCGACGGCCCCGTG
CTGCTGCCCGACAACCACTACCTGAGCACCCAGTCCGCCCTGAGCAAAGACCCCAACGAGAAGCGCGATC
ACATGGTCCTGCTGGAGTTCGTGACCGCCGCCGGGATCACTCTCGGCATGGACGAGCTGTACAAGTAAAC
CCAGCTTTCTTGTACAAAGTGGTTGATATCCAGCACAGTGGCGGCCGCTCGAGTCTAGAGGGCCCGCGGT
TCGAAGGTAAGCCTATCCCTAACCCTCTCCTCGGTCTCGATTCTACGCGTACCGGTTAGTAATGATCGAC
AATCAACCTCTGGATTACAAAATTTGTGAAAGATTGACTGGTATTCTTAACTATGTTGCTCCTTTTACGC
TATGTGGATACGCTGCTTTAATGCCTTTGTATCATGCTATTGCTTCCCGTATGGCTTTCATTTTCTCCTC
CTTGTATAAATCCTGGTTGCTGTCTCTTTATGAGGAGTTGTGGCCCGTTGTCAGGCAACGTGGCGTGGTG
TGCACTGTGTTTGCTGACGCAACCCCCACTGGTTGGGGCATTGCCACCACCTGTCAGCTCCTTTCCGGGA
CTTTCGCTTTCCCCCTCCCTATTGCCACGGCGGAACTCATCGCCGCCTGCCTTGCCCGCTGCTGGACAGG
GGCTCGGCTGTTGGGCACTGACAATTCCGTGGTGTTGTCGGGGAAGCTGACGTCCTTTCCATGGCTGCTC
GCCTGTGTTGCCACCTGGATTCTGCGCGGGACGTCCTTCTGCTACGTCCCTTCGGCCCTCAATCCAGCGG
ACCTTCCTTCCCGCGGCCTGCTGCCGGCTCTGCGGCCTCTTCCGCGTCTTCGCCTTCGCCCTCAGACGAG
TCGGATCTCCCTTTGGGCCGCCTCCCCGCCTGGCGATGGTACCTTTAAGACCAATGACTTACAAGGCAGC
TGTAGATCTTAGCCACTTTTTAAAAGAAAAGGGGGGACTGGAAGGGCTAATTCACTCCCAACGAAGACAA
GATCTGCTTTTTGCTTGTACTGGGTCTCTCTGGTTAGACCAGATCTGAGCCTGGGAGCTCTCTGGCTAAC
TAGGGAACCCACTGCTTAAGCCTCAATAAAGCTTGCCTTGAGTGCTTCAAGTAGTGTGTGCCCGTCTGTT
GTGTGACTCTGGTAACTAGAGATCCCTCAGACCCTTTTAGTCAGTGTGGAAAATCTCTAGCAGTAGTAGT
TCATGTCATCTTATTATTCAGTATTTATAACTTGCAAAGAAATGAATATCAGAGAGTGAGAGGAACTTGT
TTATTGCAGCTTATAATGGTTACAAATAAAGCAATAGCATCACAAATTTCACAAATAAAGCATTTTTTTC
ACTGCATTCTAGTTGTGGTTTGTCCAAACTCATCAATGTATCTTATCATGTCTGGCTCTAGCTATCCCGC
CCCTAACTCCGCCCATCCCGCCCCTAACTCCGCCCAGTTCCGCCCATTCTCCGCCCCATGGCTGACTAAT
TTTTTTTATTTATGCAGAGGCCGAGGCCGCCTCGGCCTCTGAGCTATTCCAGAAGTAGTGAGGAGGCTTT
TTTGGAGGCCTAGGGACGTACCCAATTCGCCCTATAGTGAGTCGTATTACGCGCGCTCACTGGCCGTCGT
TTTACAACGTCGTGACTGGGAAAACCCTGGCGTTACCCAACTTAATCGCCTTGCAGCACATCCCCCTTTC
GCCAGCTGGCGTAATAGCGAAGAGGCCCGCACCGATCGCCCTTCCCAACAGTTGCGCAGCCTGAATGGCG
AATGGG
[124 nt withheld, positions 4697-4820]
C
[91 nt withheld, positions 4822-4912]
A
[49 nt withheld, positions 4914-4962]
CCTTTGACGTTGGAGTCCACGTTCTTT
[37 nt withheld, positions 4990-5026]
ACCCTATCTCGGTCTATTCTTTTGATTTATAAGGGATTTTGCCGATTTCGGCCTATTGGTTAAAAAATGA
GCTGATTTAACAAAAATTTAACGCGAATTTTAACAAAATATTAACGCTTACAATTTAGGTGGCACTTTTC
GGGGAAATGTGCGCGGAACCCCTATTTGTTTATTTTTCTAAATACATTCAAATATGTATCCGCTCATGAG
ACAATAACCCTGATAAATGCTTCAATAATATTGAAAAAGGAAGAGTATGAGTATTCAACATTTCCGTGTC
GCCCTTATTCCCTTTTTTGCGGCATTTTGCCTTCCTGTTTTTGCTCACCCAGAAACGCTGGTGAAAGTAA
AAGATGCTGAAGATCAGTTGGGTGCACGAGTGGGTTACATCGAACTGGATCTCAACAGCGGTAAGATCCT
TGAGAGTTTTCGCCCCGAAGAACGTTTTCCAATGATGAGCACTTTTAAAGTTCTGCTATGTGGCGCGGTA
TTATCCCGTATTGACGCCGGGCAAGAGCAACTCGGTCGCCGCATACACTATTCTCAGAATGACTTGGTTG
AGTACTCACCAGTCACAGAAAAGCATCTTACGGATGGCATGACAGTAAGAGAATTATGCAGTGCTGCCAT
AACCATGAGTGATAACACTGCGGCCAACTTACTTCTGACAACGATCGGAGGACCGAAGGAGCTAACCGCT
TTTTTGCACAACATGGGGGATCATGTAACTCGCCTTGATCGTTGGGAACCGGAGCTGAATGAAGCCATAC
CAAACGACGAGCGTGACACCACGATGCCTGTAGCAATGGCAACAACGTTGCGCAAACTATTAACTGGCGA
ACTACTTACTCTAGCTTCCCGGCAACAATTAATAGACTGGATGGAGGCGGATAAAGTTGCAGGACCACTT
CTGCGCTCGGCCCTTCCGGCTGGCTGGTTTATTGCTGATAAATCTGGAGCCGGTGAGCGTGGGTCTCGCG
GTATCATTGCAGCACTGGGGCCAGATGGTAAGCCCTCCCGTATCGTAGTTATCTACACGACGGGGAGTCA
GGCAACTATGGATGAACGAAATAGACAGATCGCTGAGATAGGTGCCTCACTGATTAAGCATTGGTAACTG
TCAGACCAAGTTTACTCATATATACTTTAGATTGATTTAAAACTTCATTTTTAATTTAAAAGGATCTAGG
TGAAGATCCTTTTTGATAATCTCATGACCAAAATCCCTTAACGTGAGTTTTCGTTCCACTGAGCGTCAGA
CCCCGTAGAAAAGATCAAAGGATCTTCTTGAGATCCTTTTTTTCTGCGCGTAATCTGCTGCTTGCAAACA
AAAAAACCACCGCTACCAGCGGTGGTTTGTTTGCCGGATCAAGAGCTACCAACTCTTTTTCCGAAGGTAA
CTGGCTTCAGCAGAGCGCAGATACCAAATACTGTTCTTCTAGTGTAGCCGTAGTTAGGCCACCACTTCAA
GAACTCTGTAGCACCGCCTACATACCTCGCTCTGCTAATCCTGTTACCAGTGGCTGCTGCCAGTGGCGAT
AAGTCGTGTCTTACCGGGTTGGACTCAAGACGATAGTTACCGGATAAGGCGCAGCGGTCGGGCTGAACGG
GGGGTTCGTGCACACAGCCCAGCTTGGAGCGAACGACCTACACCGAACTGAGATACCTACAGCGTGAGCT
ATGAGAAAGCGCCACGCTTCCCGAAGGGAGAAAGGCGGACAGGTATCCGGTAAGCGGCAGGGTCGGAACA
GGAGAGCGCACGAGGGAGCTTCCAGGGGGAAACGCCTGGTATCTTTATAGTCCTGTCGGGTTTCGCCACC
TCTGACTTGAGCGTCGATTTTTGTGATGCTCGTCAGGGGGGCGGAGCCTATGGAAAAACGCCAGCAACGC
GGCCTTTTTACGGTTCCTGGCCTTTTGCTGGCCTTTTGCTCACATGTTCTTTCCTGCGTTATCCCCTGAT
TCTGTGGATAACCGTATTACCGCCTTTGAGTGAGCTGATACCGCTCGCCGCAGCCGAACGACCGAGCGCA
GCGAGTCAGTGAGCGAGGAAGCGGAAGAGCGCCCAATACGCAAACCGCCTCTCCCCGCGCGTTGGCCGAT
TCATTAATGCAGCTGGCACGACAGGTTTCCCGACTGGAAAGCGGGCAGTGAGCGCAACGCAATTAATGTG
AGTTAGCTCACTCATTAGGCACCCCAGGCTTTACACTTTATGCTTCCGGCTCGTATGTTGTGTGGAATTG
TGAGCGGATAACAATTTCACACAGGAAACAGCTATGACCATGATTACGCCAAGCGCGCAATTAACCCTCA
CTAAAGGGAACAAAAGCTGGAGCTGCAAGCTT
